Addgene plasmid #141626: TFORF0516
Purpose: Lentiviral vector for overexpressing the PAX5 transcription factor ORF with a unique 24-bp barcode. Barcodes facilitate identification of transcription factors in pooled screens.
Depositing lab: Feng Zhang. Depositing organization: Broad Institute. Publication: A transcription factor atlas of directed differentiation. Joung J, Ma S, Tay T, Geiger-Schuller KR, Kirchgatterer PC, Verdine VK, Guo B, Arias-Garcia MA, Allen WE, Singh A, Kuksenko O, Abudayyeh OO, Gootenberg JS, Fu Z, Macrae RK, Buenrostro JD, Regev A, Zhang F. Cell. 2023 Jan 5;186(1):209-229.e26. doi: 10.1016/j.cell.2022.11.026. PubMed 36608654.
Backbone
  Vector backbone: pLX_TRC317
  Backbone manufacturer: Broad Institute Genetic Perturbation Platform
  Backbone size w/o insert (bp): 8264
  Vector type: Mammalian Expression, Lentiviral
  Selectable markers: Puromycin
Growth in bacteria
  Bacterial resistance: Ampicillin, 100 μg/mL
  Growth temperature: 37°C
  Growth strain: NEB Stable
  Copy number: High Copy
Gene/Insert
  Gene/Insert name: PAX5
  Species: H. sapiens (human)
  Insert size (bp): 1076
  Entrez Gene: PAX5 (a.k.a. ALL3, BSAP, PAX-5)
  Promoter: EF1a
  Cloning method: Unknown
  Sequencing primers: 5′ GGGTGGAGACTGAAGTTAGGCCAG; 3′ CACATAGCGTAAAAGGAGCAACATAG
Terms and licenses: Academic/Nonprofit Terms; Industry Terms: Not Available to Industry
Depositor comments: NM_001280549,ENST00000523241 . The transcription factor ORF portion of this plasmid was synthesized by Genewiz. Please test multiple small colonies in case of plasmid recombination. To make this collection available in a timely manner, a portion of this collection was not fully sequenced by Addgene. If an Addgene verified full plasmid sequence is not available, please contact us prior to placing an order to request the full sequence.
How to cite: TFORF0516 was a gift from Feng Zhang (Addgene plasmid # 141626 ; http://n2t.net/addgene:141626 ; RRID:Addgene_141626)
