[The description below was written by a language model from this plasmid's Addgene catalogue record and pLannotate feature annotations shown in this document.]
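Description:
TFORF0516 is a lentiviral mammalian expression plasmid built on the pLX_TRC317 backbone that overexpresses a human PAX5 transcription factor open reading frame tagged with a unique 24-bp barcode. It is maintained in E. coli through a high-copy ColE1/pUC-type origin and an ampicillin resistance gene (β-lactamase), and the backbone also carries an f1 origin and remnants of a lac/lacZα cloning region flanked by T7 and T3 promoters. The depositor notes that the plasmid can recombine during propagation, as is common for vectors containing repeated LTR sequences.

The transfer cassette has a third-generation, self-inactivating design. An RSV promoter drives a truncated HIV-1 5' LTR, followed by the Ψ packaging signal with a partial gag sequence, the Rev response element for Rev-dependent nuclear export of the genomic RNA, a cPPT/CTS, and a ΔU3 3' LTR with a downstream SV40 polyadenylation signal. Between the LTRs, an SV40 early promoter/origin region drives puromycin N-acetyltransferase for selection of transduced cells, and the strong constitutive EF-1α promoter drives PAX5. The synthesized ORF corresponds to a specific annotated PAX5 transcript isoform, which may explain why the annotation matches only part of the insert to the reference protein. A WPRE downstream enhances transcript expression. The barcode is not annotated in the feature table, so its exact position is not given, although a short U6 promoter fragment is annotated between the ORF and the WPRE. The plasmid belongs to a barcoded transcription factor ORF collection intended for pooled overexpression screens, such as directed differentiation studies, where barcodes identify which factor each cell received.
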