Features (pLannotate 1.2.2; 31 found; start..end, strand, type, name):
      5..231     +  promoter       RSV promoter: Rous sarcoma virus enhancer/promoter
    232..412     +  LTR            5' LTR (truncated): truncated 5' long terminal repeat (LTR) from HIV-1
    459..584     +  misc_feature   HIV-1 Ψ: packaging signal of human immunodeficiency virus type 1
    568..931     +  CDS            HIV-1 gag (fragment): gag protein from human immunodeficiency virus 1; gag
   1077..1310    +  misc_feature   RRE: The Rev response element (RRE) of HIV-1 allows for Rev-dependent mRNA export from the nucleus to the cytoplasm.
   1687..1713    +  CDS            Rev (fragment): human immunodeficiency virus 1 (HIV-1) Rev protein; rev; enhances nuclear export of unspliced and incompletely spliced viral mRNAs
   1720..1743    +  promoter       SV40 promoter (fragment): SV40 early promoter
   1744..1815    +  promoter       SV40 promoter (fragment): SV40 enhancer and early promoter
   1839..1974    +  rep_origin     SV40 ori: SV40 origin of replication
   2020..2616    +  CDS            PuroR (fragment): puromycin N-acetyltransferase; pac from Streptomyces; confers resistance to puromycin
   2665..2782    +  misc_feature   cPPT/CTS: central polypurine tract and central termination sequence of HIV-1
   2847..2913    +  CDS            small t antigen (fragment): SV40 (simian virus 40) small t antigen
   2920..4098    +  promoter       EF-1α promoter: strong constitutive promoter for human elongation factor EF-1α
   4115..5023    +  CDS            PAX5 (fragment): PAX5_HUMAN - Experimental evidence at protein level: Swiss-Prot protein existence level 1. (Microbial infection) Plays an essential role in the maintenance of Epstein-Barr virus genome copy number within the host cell by promoting EBNA1/oriP-dependent binding and transcription (PubMed:31941781). Participates also in the inhibition of lytic EBV reactivation by modulating viral BZLF1 activity (PubMed:23678172). From Homo sapiens (Human).
   5102..5155    +  promoter       U6 promoter (fragment): RNA polymerase III promoter for human U6 snRNA
   5197..5785    +  misc_feature   WPRE: woodchuck hepatitis virus posttranscriptional regulatory element
   5836..5855    +  misc_feature   cPPT/CTS (fragment): central polypurine tract and central termination sequence of HIV-1
   5857..6090    +  LTR            3' LTR (ΔU3): self-inactivating 3' long terminal repeat (LTR) from HIV-1
   6168..6289    +  polyA_signal   SV40 poly(A) signal: SV40 polyadenylation signal
   6329..6464    +  rep_origin     SV40 ori: SV40 origin of replication
   6485..6503    -  promoter       T7 promoter: promoter for bacteriophage T7 RNA polymerase
   6511..6666    +  CDS            lacZα (fragment): LacZα fragment of β-galactosidase; lacZ fragment
   6671..7099    +  rep_origin     f1 ori (sequence partly withheld): f1 bacteriophage origin of replication; arrow indicates direction of (+) strand synthesis
   7152..7256    +  promoter       AmpR promoter: bla
   7257..8117    +  CDS            AmpR: β-lactamase; bla; confers resistance to ampicillin, carbenicillin, and related antibiotics
   8288..8876    +  rep_origin     ori: high-copy-number ColE1/pMB1/pBR322/pUC origin of replication
   9059..9151    +  CDS            lacI (fragment): lac repressor; lacI; The lac repressor binds to the lac operator to inhibit transcription in E. coli. This inhibition can be relieved by adding lactose or isopropyl-β-D-thiogalactopyranoside (IPTG).
   9164..9185    +  protein_bind   CAP binding site: CAP binding activates transcription in the presence of cAMP. E. coli catabolite activator protein
   9200..9230    +  promoter       lac promoter: promoter for the E. coli lac operon
   9238..9254    +  protein_bind   lac operator: The lac repressor binds to the lac operator to inhibit transcription in E. coli. This inhibition can be relieved by adding lactose or isopropyl-β-D-thiogalactopyranoside (IPTG). lac repressor encoded by lacI
   9299..9317    +  promoter       T3 promoter: promoter for bacteriophage T3 RNA polymerase
>Addgene plasmid #141626 | TFORF0516 | addgene full sequence | sequence record 391532 | Addgene NGS Result
TTAATGTAGTCTTATGCAATACTCTTGTAGTCTTGCAACATGGTAACGATGAGTTAGCAACATGCCTTAC
AAGGAGAGAAAAAGCACCGTGCATGCCGATTGGTGGAAGTAAGGTGGTACGATCGTGCCTTATTAGGAAG
GCAACAGACGGGTCTGACATGGATTGGACGAACCACTGAATTGCCGCATTGCAGAGATATTGTATTTAAG
TGCCTAGCTCGATACATAAACGGGTCTCTCTGGTTAGACCAGATCTGAGCCTGGGAGCTCTCTGGCTAAC
TAGGGAACCCACTGCTTAAGCCTCAATAAAGCTTGCCTTGAGTGCTTCAAGTAGTGTGTGCCCGTCTGTT
GTGTGACTCTGGTAACTAGAGATCCCTCAGACCCTTTTAGTCAGTGTGGAAAATCTCTAGCAGTGGCGCC
CGAACAGGGACTTGAAAGCGAAAGGGAAACCAGAGGAGCTCTCTCGACGCAGGACTCGGCTTGCTGAAGC
GCGCACGGCAAGAGGCGAGGGGCGGCGACTGGTGAGTACGCCAAAAATTTTGACTAGCGGAGGCTAGAAG
GAGAGAGATGGGTGCGAGAGCGTCAGTATTAAGCGGGGGAGAATTAGATCGCGATGGGAAAAAATTCGGT
TAAGGCCAGGGGGAAAGAAAAAATATAAATTAAAACATATAGTATGGGCAAGCAGGGAGCTAGAACGATT
CGCAGTTAATCCTGGCCTGTTAGAAACATCAGAAGGCTGTAGACAAATACTGGGACAGCTACAACCATCC
CTTCAGACAGGATCAGAAGAACTTAGATCATTATATAATACAGTAGCAACCCTCTATTGTGTGCATCAAA
GGATAGAGATAAAAGACACCAAGGAAGCTTTAGACAAGATAGAGGAAGAGCAAAACAAAAGTAAGACCAC
CGCACAGCAAGCGGCCGCTGATCTTCAGACCTGGAGGAGGAGATATGAGGGACAATTGGAGAAGTGAATT
ATATAAATATAAAGTAGTAAAAATTGAACCATTAGGAGTAGCACCCACCAAGGCAAAGAGAAGAGTGGTG
CAGAGAGAAAAAAGAGCAGTGGGAATAGGAGCTTTGTTCCTTGGGTTCTTGGGAGCAGCAGGAAGCACTA
TGGGCGCAGCGTCAATGACGCTGACGGTACAGGCCAGACAATTATTGTCTGGTATAGTGCAGCAGCAGAA
CAATTTGCTGAGGGCTATTGAGGCGCAACAGCATCTGTTGCAACTCACAGTCTGGGGCATCAAGCAGCTC
CAGGCAAGAATCCTGGCTGTGGAAAGATACCTAAAGGATCAACAGCTCCTGGGGATTTGGGGTTGCTCTG
GAAAACTCATTTGCACCACTGCTGTGCCTTGGAATGCTAGTTGGAGTAATAAATCTCTGGAACAGATTTG
GAATCACACGACCTGGATGGAGTGGGACAGAGAAATTAACAATTACACAAGCTTAATACACTCCTTAATT
GAAGAATCGCAAAACCAGCAAGAAAAGAATGAACAAGAATTATTGGAATTAGATAAATGGGCAAGTTTGT
GGAATTGGTTTAACATAACAAATTGGCTGTGGTATATAAAATTATTCATAATGATAGTAGGAGGCTTGGT
AGGTTTAAGAATAGTTTTTGCTGTACTTTCTATAGTGAATAGAGTTAGGCAGGGATATTCACCATTATCG
TTTCAGACCCACCTCCCAACCCCGAGGGGACCCATGCATTGCATCTCAATTAGTCAGCAACCAGGTGTGG
AAAGTCCCCAGGCTCCCCAGCAGGCAGAAGTATGCAAAGCATGCGTCTCAATTAGTCAGCAACCATAGTC
CCGCCCCTAACTCCGCCCATCCCGCCCCTAACTCCGCCCAGTTCCGCCCATTCTCCGCCCCATGGCTGAC
TAATTTTTTTTATTTATGCAGAGGCCGAGGCCGCCTCGGCCTCTGAGCTATTCCAGAAGTAGTGAGGAGG
CTTTTTTGGAGGCCTAGGCTTTTGCAAAAAGCTTTCTAGAGGTACCACCGGAGCTTACCATGACCGAGTA
CAAGCCCACGGTGCGCCTCGCCACCCGCGACGACGTCCCCAGGGCCGTACGCACCCTCGCCGCCGCGTTC
GCCGACTACCCCGCCACGCGCCACACCGTCGATCCGGACCGCCACATCGAGCGGGTCACCGAGCTGCAAG
AACTCTTCCTCACGCGCGTCGGGCTCGACATCGGCAAGGTGTGGGTCGCGGACGACGGCGCCGCCGTGGC
GGTCTGGACCACGCCGGAGAGCGTCGAAGCGGGGGCGGTGTTCGCCGAGATCGGCCCGCGCATGGCCGAG
TTGAGCGGTTCCCGGCTGGCCGCGCAGCAACAGATGGAAGGCCTCCTGGCGCCGCACCGGCCCAAGGAGC
CCGCGTGGTTCCTGGCCACCGTCGGCGTCTCGCCCGACCACCAGGGCAAGGGTCTGGGCAGCGCCGTCGT
GCTCCCCGGAGTGGAGGCGGCCGAGCGCGCCGGGGTGCCCGCCTTCCTGGAGACCTCCGCGCCCCGCAAC
CTCCCCTTCTACGAGCGGCTCGGCTTCACCGTCACCGCCGACGTCGAGGTGCCCGAAGGACCGCGCACCT
GGTGCATGACCCGCAAGCCCGGTGCCAGTTAACGAATTCTAGATCTTGAGACAAATGGCAGTATTCATCC
ACAATTTTAAAAGAAAAGGGGGGATTGGGGGGTACAGTGCAGGGGAAAGAATAGTAGACATAATAGCAAC
AGACATACAAACTAAAGAATTACAAAAACAAATTACAAAAATTCAAAATTTTCGGGTTTATTACAGGGAC
AGCAGAGATCCACTTTGGCGCCGGCTCGAGGCCTGCAGGTGCAAAGATGGATAAAGTTTTAAACAGAGAG
GAATCTTTGCAGCTAATGGACCTTCTAGGTCTTGAAAGGAGTGGGAATTGGCTCCGGTGCCCGTCAGTGG
GCAGAGCGCACATCGCCCACAGTCCCCGAGAAGTTGGGGGGAGGGGTCGGCAATTGAACCGGTGCCTAGA
GAAGGTGGCGCGGGGTAAACTGGGAAAGTGATGTCGTGTACTGGCTCCGCCTTTTTCCCGAGGGTGGGGG
AGAACCGTATATAAGTGCAGTAGTCGCCGTGAACGTTCTTTTTCGCAACGGGTTTGCCGCCAGAACACAG
GTAAGTGCCGTGTGTGGTTCCCGCGGGCCTGGCCTCTTTACGGGTTATGGCCCTTGCGTGCCTTGAATTA
CTTCCACCTGGCTGCAGTACGTGATTCTTGATCCCGAGCTTCGGGTTGGAAGTGGGTGGGAGAGTTCGAG
GCCTTGCGCTTAAGGAGCCCCTTCGCCTCGTGCTTGAGTTGAGGCCTGGCCTGGGCGCTGGGGCCGCCGC
GTGCGAATCTGGTGGCACCTTCGCGCCTGTCTCGCTGCTTTCGATAAGTCTCTAGCCATTTAAAATTTTT
GATGACCTGCTGCGACGCTTTTTTTCTGGCAAGATAGTCTTGTAAATGCGGGCCAAGATCTGCACACTGG
TATTTCGGTTTTTGGGGCCGCGGGCGGCGACGGGGCCCGTGCGTCCCAGCGCACATGTTCGGCGAGGCGG
GGCCTGCGAGCGCGGCCACCGAGAATCGGACGGGGGTAGTCTCAAGCTGGCCGGCCTGCTCTGGTGCCTG
GCCTCGCGCCGCCGTGTATCGCCCCGCCCTGGGCGGCAAGGCTGGCCCGGTCGGCACCAGTTGCGTGAGC
GGAAAGATGGCCGCTTCCCGGCCCTGCTGCAGGGAGCTCAAAATGGAGGACGCGGCGCTCGGGAGAGCGG
GCGGGTGAGTCACCCACACAAAGGAAAAGGGCCTTTCCGTCCTCAGCCGTCGCTTCATGTGACTCCACGG
AGTACCGGGCGCCGTCCAGGCACCTCGATTAGTTCTCGAGCTTTTGGAGTACGTCGTCTTTAGGTTGGGG
GGAGGGGTTTTATGCGATGGAGTTTCCCCACACTGAGTGGGTGGAGACTGAAGTTAGGCCAGCTTGGCAC
TTGATGTAATTCTCCTTGGAATTTGCCCTTTTTGAGTTTGGATCTTGGTTCATTCTCAAGCCTCAGACAG
TGGTTCAAAGTTTTTTTCTTCCATTTCAGGTGTCGTGAGGCTAGCACCGCCACCATGGATTTAGAGAAAA
ATTATCCGACTCCTCGGACCAGCAGGACAGGACATGGAGGAGTGAATCAGCTTGGGGGGGTTTTTGTGAA
TGGACGGCCACTCCCGGATGTAGTCCGCCAGAGGATAGTGGAACTTGCTCATCAAGGTGTCAGGCCCTGC
GACATCTCCAGGCAGCTTCGGGTCAGCCATGGTTGTGTCAGCAAAATTCTTGGCAGGTATTATGAGACAG
GAAGCATCAAGCCTGGGGTAATTGGAGGATCCAAACCAAAGGTCGCCACACCCAAAGTGGTGGAAAAAAT
CGCTGAATATAAACGCCAAAATCCCACCATGTTTGCCTGGGAGATCAGGGACCGGCTGCTGGCAGAGCGG
GTGTGTGACAATGACACCGTGCCTAGCGTCAGTTCCATCAACAGGATCATCCGGACAAAAGTACAGCAGC
CACCCAACCAACCAGTCCCAGCTTCCAGTCACAGCATAGTGTCCACTGGCTCCGTGACGCAGGTGTCCTC
GGTGAGCACGGATTCGGCCGGCTCGTCGTACTCCATCAGCGGCATCCTGGGCATCACGTCCCCCAGCGCC
GACACCAACAAGCGCAAGAGAGACGAAGGTATTCAGGAGTCTCCGGTGCCGAACGGCCACTCGCTTCCGG
GCAGAGACTTCCTCCGGAAGCAGATGCGGGGAGACTTGTTCACACAGCAGCAGCTGGAGGTGCTGGACCG
CGTGTTTGAGAGGCAGCACTACTCAGACATCTTCACCACCACAGAGCCCATCAAGCCCGAGCAGGGAGTG
AGTTTTCCGGGAGTCCCTACAGCCACCCTCAGTATTCCTCGTACAACGACTCCTGGAGGTTCCCCAACCC
GGGGCTGCTTGGCTCCCCCTACTATTATAGCGCTGCCGCCCGAGGAGCCGCCCCACCTGCAGCCGCCACT
GCCTATGACCGTCACTGACCCTTGGAGCCAGGCGGGCACCAAACACTAGTAATGAACTAGTCCGTAACTT
GAAAGTATTTCGATTTCTTGGCTTTATATATCTTGTGGAAAGGACGATCACACAATCGTCTTTAGGTGTA
AACGCGTTAAGTCGACAATCAACCTCTGGATTACAAAATTTGTGAAAGATTGACTGGTATTCTTAACTAT
GTTGCTCCTTTTACGCTATGTGGATACGCTGCTTTAATGCCTTTGTATCATGCTATTGCTTCCCGTATGG
CTTTCATTTTCTCCTCCTTGTATAAATCCTGGTTGCTGTCTCTTTATGAGGAGTTGTGGCCCGTTGTCAG
GCAACGTGGCGTGGTGTGCACTGTGTTTGCTGACGCAACCCCCACTGGTTGGGGCATTGCCACCACCTGT
CAGCTCCTTTCCGGGACTTTCGCTTTCCCCCTCCCTATTGCCACGGCGGAACTCATCGCCGCCTGCCTTG
CCCGCTGCTGGACAGGGGCTCGGCTGTTGGGCACTGACAATTCCGTGGTGTTGTCGGGGAAATCATCGTC
CTTTCCTTGGCTGCTCGCCTGTGTTGCCACCTGGATTCTGCGCGGGACGTCCTTCTGCTACGTCCCTTCG
GCCCTCAATCCAGCGGACCTTCCTTCCCGCGGCCTGCTGCCGGCTCTGCGGCCTCTTCCGCGTCTTCGCC
TTCGCCCTCAGACGAGTCGGATCTCCCTTTGGGCCGCCTCCCCGCGTCGACTTTAAGACCAATGACTTAC
AAGGCAGCTGTAGATCTTAGCCACTTTTTAAAAGAAAAGGGGGGACTGGAAGGGCTAATTCACTCCCAAC
GAAGACAAGATCTGCTTTTTGCTTGTACTGGGTCTCTCTGGTTAGACCAGATCTGAGCCTGGGAGCTCTC
TGGCTAACTAGGGAACCCACTGCTTAAGCCTCAATAAAGCTTGCCTTGAGTGCTTCAAGTAGTGTGTGCC
CGTCTGTTGTGTGACTCTGGTAACTAGAGATCCCTCAGACCCTTTTAGTCAGTGTGGAAAATCTCTAGCA
GTACGTATAGTAGTTCATGTCATCTTATTATTCAGTATTTATAACTTGCAAAGAAATGAATATCAGAGAG
TGAGAGGAACTTGTTTATTGCAGCTTATAATGGTTACAAATAAAGCAATAGCATCACAAATTTCACAAAT
AAAGCATTTTTTTCACTGCATTCTAGTTGTGGTTTGTCCAAACTCATCAATGTATCTTATCATGTCTGGC
TCTAGCTATCCCGCCCCTAACTCCGCCCATCCCGCCCCTAACTCCGCCCAGTTCCGCCCATTCTCCGCCC
CATGGCTGACTAATTTTTTTTATTTATGCAGAGGCCGAGGCCGCCTCGGCCTCTGAGCTATTCCAGAAGT
AGTGAGGAGGCTTTTTTGGAGGCCTAGGGACGTACCCAATTCGCCCTATAGTGAGTCGTATTACGCGCGC
TCACTGGCCGTCGTTTTACAACGTCGTGACTGGGAAAACCCTGGCGTTACCCAACTTAATCGCCTTGCAG
CACATCCCCCTTTCGCCAGCTGGCGTAATAGCGAAGAGGCCCGCACCGATCGCCCTTCCCAACAGTTGCG
CAGCCTGAATGGCGAATGGG
[124 nt withheld, positions 6671-6794]
C
[91 nt withheld, positions 6796-6886]
A
[49 nt withheld, positions 6888-6936]
CCTTTGACGTTGGAGTCCACGTTCTTT
[37 nt withheld, positions 6964-7000]
ACCCTATCTCGGTCTATTCTTTTGATTTATAAGGGATTTTGCCGATTTCGGCCTATTGGTTAAAAAATGA
GCTGATTTAACAAAAATTTAACGCGAATTTTAACAAAATATTAACGCTTACAATTTAGGTGGCACTTTTC
GGGGAAATGTGCGCGGAACCCCTATTTGTTTATTTTTCTAAATACATTCAAATATGTATCCGCTCATGAG
ACAATAACCCTGATAAATGCTTCAATAATATTGAAAAAGGAAGAGTATGAGTATTCAACATTTCCGTGTC
GCCCTTATTCCCTTTTTTGCGGCATTTTGCCTTCCTGTTTTTGCTCACCCAGAAACGCTGGTGAAAGTAA
AAGATGCTGAAGATCAGTTGGGTGCACGAGTGGGTTACATCGAACTGGATCTCAACAGCGGTAAGATCCT
TGAGAGTTTTCGCCCCGAAGAACGTTTTCCAATGATGAGCACTTTTAAAGTTCTGCTATGTGGCGCGGTA
TTATCCCGTATTGACGCCGGGCAAGAGCAACTCGGTCGCCGCATACACTATTCTCAGAATGACTTGGTTG
AGTACTCACCAGTCACAGAAAAGCATCTTACGGATGGCATGACAGTAAGAGAATTATGCAGTGCTGCCAT
AACCATGAGTGATAACACTGCGGCCAACTTACTTCTGACAACGATCGGAGGACCGAAGGAGCTAACCGCT
TTTTTGCACAACATGGGGGATCATGTAACTCGCCTTGATCGTTGGGAACCGGAGCTGAATGAAGCCATAC
CAAACGACGAGCGTGACACCACGATGCCTGTAGCAATGGCAACAACGTTGCGCAAACTATTAACTGGCGA
ACTACTTACTCTAGCTTCCCGGCAACAATTAATAGACTGGATGGAGGCGGATAAAGTTGCAGGACCACTT
CTGCGCTCGGCCCTTCCGGCTGGCTGGTTTATTGCTGATAAATCTGGAGCCGGTGAGCGTGGGTCTCGCG
GTATCATTGCAGCACTGGGGCCAGATGGTAAGCCCTCCCGTATCGTAGTTATCTACACGACGGGGAGTCA
GGCAACTATGGATGAACGAAATAGACAGATCGCTGAGATAGGTGCCTCACTGATTAAGCATTGGTAACTG
TCAGACCAAGTTTACTCATATATACTTTAGATTGATTTAAAACTTCATTTTTAATTTAAAAGGATCTAGG
TGAAGATCCTTTTTGATAATCTCATGACCAAAATCCCTTAACGTGAGTTTTCGTTCCACTGAGCGTCAGA
CCCCGTAGAAAAGATCAAAGGATCTTCTTGAGATCCTTTTTTTCTGCGCGTAATCTGCTGCTTGCAAACA
AAAAAACCACCGCTACCAGCGGTGGTTTGTTTGCCGGATCAAGAGCTACCAACTCTTTTTCCGAAGGTAA
CTGGCTTCAGCAGAGCGCAGATACCAAATACTGTTCTTCTAGTGTAGCCGTAGTTAGGCCACCACTTCAA
GAACTCTGTAGCACCGCCTACATACCTCGCTCTGCTAATCCTGTTACCAGTGGCTGCTGCCAGTGGCGAT
AAGTCGTGTCTTACCGGGTTGGACTCAAGACGATAGTTACCGGATAAGGCGCAGCGGTCGGGCTGAACGG
GGGGTTCGTGCACACAGCCCAGCTTGGAGCGAACGACCTACACCGAACTGAGATACCTACAGCGTGAGCT
ATGAGAAAGCGCCACGCTTCCCGAAGGGAGAAAGGCGGACAGGTATCCGGTAAGCGGCAGGGTCGGAACA
GGAGAGCGCACGAGGGAGCTTCCAGGGGGAAACGCCTGGTATCTTTATAGTCCTGTCGGGTTTCGCCACC
TCTGACTTGAGCGTCGATTTTTGTGATGCTCGTCAGGGGGGCGGAGCCTATGGAAAAACGCCAGCAACGC
GGCCTTTTTACGGTTCCTGGCCTTTTGCTGGCCTTTTGCTCACATGTTCTTTCCTGCGTTATCCCCTGAT
TCTGTGGATAACCGTATTACCGCCTTTGAGTGAGCTGATACCGCTCGCCGCAGCCGAACGACCGAGCGCA
GCGAGTCAGTGAGCGAGGAAGCGGAAGAGCGCCCAATACGCAAACCGCCTCTCCCCGCGCGTTGGCCGAT
TCATTAATGCAGCTGGCACGACAGGTTTCCCGACTGGAAAGCGGGCAGTGAGCGCAACGCAATTAATGTG
AGTTAGCTCACTCATTAGGCACCCCAGGCTTTACACTTTATGCTTCCGGCTCGTATGTTGTGTGGAATTG
TGAGCGGATAACAATTTCACACAGGAAACAGCTATGACCATGATTACGCCAAGCGCGCAATTAACCCTCA
CTAAAGGGAACAAAAGCTGGAGCTGCAAGC
