>Addgene plasmid #141626 | TFORF0516 | depositor partial sequence | sequence record 277015 | Insert
ACCGCCACCATGGATTTAGAGAAAAATTATCCGACTCCTCGGACCAGCAGGACAGGACATGGAGGAGTGA
ATCAGCTTGGGGGGGTTTTTGTGAATGGACGGCCACTCCCGGATGTAGTCCGCCAGAGGATAGTGGAACT
TGCTCATCAAGGTGTCAGGCCCTGCGACATCTCCAGGCAGCTTCGGGTCAGCCATGGTTGTGTCAGCAAA
ATTCTTGGCAGGTATTATGAGACAGGAAGCATCAAGCCTGGGGTAATTGGAGGATCCAAACCAAAGGTCG
CCACACCCAAAGTGGTGGAAAAAATCGCTGAATATAAACGCCAAAATCCCACCATGTTTGCCTGGGAGAT
CAGGGACCGGCTGCTGGCAGAGCGGGTGTGTGACAATGACACCGTGCCTAGCGTCAGTTCCATCAACAGG
ATCATCCGGACAAAAGTACAGCAGCCACCCAACCAACCAGTCCCAGCTTCCAGTCACAGCATAGTGTCCA
CTGGCTCCGTGACGCAGGTGTCCTCGGTGAGCACGGATTCGGCCGGCTCGTCGTACTCCATCAGCGGCAT
CCTGGGCATCACGTCCCCCAGCGCCGACACCAACAAGCGCAAGAGAGACGAAGGTATTCAGGAGTCTCCG
GTGCCGAACGGCCACTCGCTTCCGGGCAGAGACTTCCTCCGGAAGCAGATGCGGGGAGACTTGTTCACAC
AGCAGCAGCTGGAGGTGCTGGACCGCGTGTTTGAGAGGCAGCACTACTCAGACATCTTCACCACCACAGA
GCCCATCAAGCCCGAGCAGGGAGTGAGTTTTCCGGGAGTCCCTACAGCCACCCTCAGTATTCCTCGTACA
ACGACTCCTGGAGGTTCCCCAACCCGGGGCTGCTTGGCTCCCCCTACTATTATAGCGCTGCCGCCCGAGG
AGCCGCCCCACCTGCAGCCGCCACTGCCTATGACCGTCACTGACCCTTGGAGCCAGGCGGGCACCAAACA
CTAGTAATGAACTAGTCCGTAACTTGAAAGTATTTCGATTTCTTGGCTTTATATATCTTGTGGAAAGGAC
GATCACACAATCGTCTTTAGGTGTAA
