>Addgene plasmid #141626 | TFORF0516 | depositor partial sequence | sequence record 277016 | Barcode
TCACACAATCGTCTTTAGGTGTAA
